Addgene plasmid #74223: myc-BioID2-MCS
Purpose: (Empty Backbone) To fuse your protein of interest to the C-terminus of BioID2 and use in proximity-dependent biotin identification (BioID); MCS is present downstream of myc tag and BioID2 tag
Depositing lab: Kyle Roux. Depositing organization: Sanford Research. Publication: An improved smaller biotin ligase for BioID proximity labeling. Kim DI, Jensen SC, Noble KA, Kc B, Roux KH, Motamedchaboki K, Roux KJ. Mol Biol Cell. 2016 Feb 24. pii: mbc.E15-12-0844. 10.1091/mbc.E15-12-0844 PubMed 26912792.
Backbone
  Vector backbone: pcDNA 3.1
  Backbone manufacturer: Thermo Fisher Scientific
  Backbone size (bp): 6147
  Vector type: Mammalian Expression
  Promoter: CMV
  Selectable markers: Neomycin (select with G418)
  Tag / fusion protein: Myc (N terminal on backbone); humanized A. aeolicus BioID2 with R40G (N terminal on backbone)
Growth in bacteria
  Bacterial resistance: Ampicillin, 100 μg/mL
  Growth temperature: 37°C
  Growth strain: DH5alpha
  Copy number: Unknown
Gene/Insert
  Cloning method: Restriction Enzyme
  Sequencing primers: 5′ CMV-F; 3′ BGH-rev
Terms and licenses: Academic/Nonprofit Terms; Industry Terms: Not Available to Industry
How to cite: myc-BioID2-MCS was a gift from Kyle Roux (Addgene plasmid # 74223 ; http://n2t.net/addgene:74223 ; RRID:Addgene_74223)
