[The description below was written by a language model from this plasmid's Addgene catalogue record and pLannotate feature annotations shown in this document.]
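Description:
myc-BioID2-MCS is an empty mammalian expression backbone built on pcDNA 3.1 and designed for making N-terminal BioID2 fusions for proximity-dependent biotin identification. In E. coli it is maintained through a high-copy ColE1/pUC-type origin and selected with ampicillin via the β-lactamase gene and its own promoter. An f1 origin is also present, which allows single-stranded DNA production. For mammalian cells, a separate SV40 early promoter drives a neomycin phosphotransferase gene followed by an SV40 polyadenylation signal, so stable transfectants can be selected with G418.

The expression cassette uses the human CMV immediate-early enhancer and promoter, followed by a T7 promoter, and ends with the bovine growth hormone polyadenylation signal. According to the catalogue entry, the open reading frame begins with a Myc epitope tag followed by BioID2, a humanized biotin protein ligase from Aquifex aeolicus carrying the R40G mutation that makes it promiscuous. The feature table annotates the BioID2 coding sequence but does not separately mark the Myc tag or the multiple cloning site. The record places the cloning site downstream of both tags, and a gene of interest is inserted there by restriction cloning so that it is fused to the C-terminus of BioID2.

When such a fusion is expressed in cells supplied with biotin, the ligase biotinylates nearby proteins, which can then be captured and identified as candidate neighbours or interactors of the bait. The Myc tag allows detection of the fusion. A few short annotated fragments, such as the truncated HIV-1 LTR, ble and lacI pieces, are probably backbone remnants or annotation artefacts rather than functional parts.
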