Features (pLannotate 1.2.2; 20 found; start..end, strand, type, name):
     30..82      -  misc_feature   bom (fragment): basis of mobility region from pBR322
    237..616     +  enhancer       CMV enhancer: human cytomegalovirus immediate early enhancer
    617..820     +  promoter       CMV promoter: human cytomegalovirus (CMV) immediate early promoter
    816..849     +  LTR            5' LTR (truncated) (fragment): truncated 5' long terminal repeat (LTR) from HIV-1
    865..883     +  promoter       T7 promoter: promoter for bacteriophage T7 RNA polymerase
    943..1638    +  CDS            BioID2: promiscuous R40G mutant of a biotin protein ligase from Aquifex aeolicus (Kim et al., 2016)
   1745..1969    +  polyA_signal   bGH poly(A) signal: bovine growth hormone polyadenylation signal
   1973..1994    +  promoter       SV40 promoter (fragment): SV40 enhancer and early promoter
   2015..2443    +  rep_origin     f1 ori (sequence partly withheld): f1 bacteriophage origin of replication; arrow indicates direction of (+) strand synthesis
   2457..2786    +  promoter       SV40 promoter: SV40 enhancer and early promoter
   2853..3644    +  CDS            neo: KKA2_KLEPN - Also known as kan, nptII. Experimental evidence at protein level: Swiss-Prot protein existence level 1. Resistance to kanamycin, neomycin, paromomycin, ribostamycin, butirosin and gentamicin B. From Klebsiella pneumoniae.
   3668..3826    +  CDS            ble (fragment): BLE_KLEPN - Experimental evidence at protein level: Swiss-Prot protein existence level 1. Binding protein with a strong affinity to the bleomycin family of antibiotics. Binds to CL990; an antimitotic-antibiotic compound. From Klebsiella pneumoniae.
   3821..3942    +  polyA_signal   SV40 poly(A) signal: SV40 polyadenylation signal
   4015..4031    -  protein_bind   lac operator: The lac repressor binds to the lac operator to inhibit transcription in E. coli. This inhibition can be relieved by adding lactose or isopropyl-β-D-thiogalactopyranoside (IPTG). lac repressor encoded by lacI
   4039..4069    -  promoter       lac promoter: promoter for the E. coli lac operon
   4084..4105    -  protein_bind   CAP binding site: CAP binding activates transcription in the presence of cAMP. E. coli catabolite activator protein
   4118..4210    -  CDS            lacI (fragment): lac repressor; lacI; The lac repressor binds to the lac operator to inhibit transcription in E. coli. This inhibition can be relieved by adding lactose or isopropyl-β-D-thiogalactopyranoside (IPTG).
   4393..4981    -  rep_origin     ori: high-copy-number ColE1/pMB1/pBR322/pUC origin of replication
   5152..6012    -  CDS            AmpR: β-lactamase; bla; confers resistance to ampicillin, carbenicillin, and related antibiotics
   6013..6117    -  promoter       AmpR promoter: bla
>Addgene plasmid #74223 | myc-BioID2-MCS | addgene full sequence | sequence record 334595 | Addgene NGS Result
TCGACGGATCGGGAGATCTCCCGATCCCCTATGGTGCACTCTCAGTACAATCTGCTCTGATGCCGCATAG
TTAAGCCAGTATCTGCTCCCTGCTTGTGTGTTGGAGGTCGCTGAGTAGTGCGCGAGCAAAATTTAAGCTA
CAACAAGGCAAGGCTTGACCGACAATTGCATGAAGAATCTGCTTAGGGTTAGGCGTTTTGCGCTGCTTCG
CGATGTACGGGCCAGATATACGCGTTGACATTGATTATTGACTAGTTATTAATAGTAATCAATTACGGGG
TCATTAGTTCATAGCCCATATATGGAGTTCCGCGTTACATAACTTACGGTAAATGGCCCGCCTGGCTGAC
CGCCCAACGACCCCCGCCCATTGACGTCAATAATGACGTATGTTCCCATAGTAACGCCAATAGGGACTTT
CCATTGACGTCAATGGGTGGAGTATTTACGGTAAACTGCCCACTTGGCAGTACATCAAGTGTATCATATG
CCAAGTACGCCCCCTATTGACGTCAATGACGGTAAATGGCCCGCCTGGCATTATGCCCAGTACATGACCT
TATGGGACTTTCCTACTTGGCAGTACATCTACGTATTAGTCATCGCTATTACCATGGTGATGCGGTTTTG
GCAGTACATCAATGGGCGTGGATAGCGGTTTGACTCACGGGGATTTCCAAGTCTCCACCCCATTGACGTC
AATGGGAGTTTGTTTTGGCACCAAAATCAACGGGACTTTCCAAAATGTCGTAACAACTCCGCCCCATTGA
CGCAAATGGGCGGTAGGCGTGTACGGTGGGAGGTCTATATAAGCAGAGCTCTCTGGCTAACTAGAGAACC
CACTGCTTACTGGCTTATCGAAATTAATACGACTCACTATAGGGAGACCCAAGCTGGCTAGCCACCATGG
AACAAAAACTCATCTCAGAAGAGGATCTCGACTTCAAGAACCTGATCTGGCTGAAGGAGGTGGACAGCAC
CCAGGAGAGACTGAAGGAGTGGAACGTGAGCTACGGCACCGCCCTGGTGGCCGACAGACAGACCAAGGGC
AGAGGCGGCCTGGGCAGAAAGTGGCTGAGCCAGGAGGGCGGCCTGTACTTCAGCTTCCTGCTGAACCCCA
AGGAGTTCGAGAACCTGCTGCAGCTGCCCCTGGTGCTGGGCCTGAGCGTGAGCGAGGCCCTGGAGGAGAT
CACCGAGATCCCCTTCAGCCTGAAGTGGCCCAACGACGTGTACTTCCAGGAGAAGAAGGTGAGCGGCGTG
CTGTGCGAGCTGAGCAAGGACAAGCTGATCGTGGGCATCGGCATCAACGTGAACCAGAGAGAGATCCCCG
AGGAGATCAAGGACAGAGCCACCACCCTGTACGAGATCACCGGCAAGGACTGGGACAGAAAGGAGGTGCT
GCTGAAGGTGCTGAAGAGAATCAGCGAGAACCTGAAGAAGTTCAAGGAGAAGAGCTTCAAGGAGTTCAAG
GGCAAGATCGAGAGCAAGATGCTGTACCTGGGCGAGGAGGTGAAGCTGCTGGGCGAGGGCAAGATCACCG
GCAAGCTGGTGGGCCTGAGCGAGAAGGGCGGCGCCCTGATCCTGACCGAGGAGGGCATCAAGGAGATCCT
GAGCGGCGAGTTCAGCCTGAGAAGAAGCCTCGAGCGGCCGCCACTGTGCTGGATATCTGCAGAATTCCAC
CACACTGGACTAGTGGATCCGAGCTCGGTACCAAGCTTAAGTTTAAACCGCTGATCAGCCTCGACTGTGC
CTTCTAGTTGCCAGCCATCTGTTGTTTGCCCCTCCCCCGTGCCTTCCTTGACCCTGGAAGGTGCCACTCC
CACTGTCCTTTCCTAATAAAATGAGGAAATTGCATCGCATTGTCTGAGTAGGTGTCATTCTATTCTGGGG
GGTGGGGTGGGGCAGGACAGCAAGGGGGAGGATTGGGAAGACAATAGCAGGCATGCTGGGGATGCGGTGG
GCTCTATGGCTTCTGAGGCGGAAAGAACCAGCTGGGGCTCTAGGGGGTATCCCC
[124 nt withheld, positions 2015-2138]
C
[91 nt withheld, positions 2140-2230]
A
[49 nt withheld, positions 2232-2280]
CCTTTGACGTTGGAGTCCACGTTCTTT
[37 nt withheld, positions 2308-2344]
ACCCTATCTCGGTCTATTCTTTTGATTTATAAGGGATTTTGCCGATTTCGGCCTATTGGTTAAAAAATGA
GCTGATTTAACAAAAATTTAACGCGAATTAATTCTGTGGAATGTGTGTCAGTTAGGGTGTGGAAAGTCCC
CAGGCTCCCCAGCAGGCAGAAGTATGCAAAGCATGCATCTCAATTAGTCAGCAACCAGGTGTGGAAAGTC
CCCAGGCTCCCCAGCAGGCAGAAGTATGCAAAGCATGCATCTCAATTAGTCAGCAACCATAGTCCCGCCC
CTAACTCCGCCCATCCCGCCCCTAACTCCGCCCAGTTCCGCCCATTCTCCGCCCCATGGCTGACTAATTT
TTTTTATTTATGCAGAGGCCGAGGCCGCCTCTGCCTCTGAGCTATTCCAGAAGTAGTGAGGAGGCTTTTT
TGGAGGCCTAGGCTTTTGCAAAAAGCTCCCGGGAGCTTGTATATCCATTTTCGGATCTGATCAAGAGACA
GGATGAGGATCGTTTCGCATGATTGAACAAGATGGATTGCACGCAGGTTCTCCGGCCGCTTGGGTGGAGA
GGCTATTCGGCTATGACTGGGCACAACAGACAATCGGCTGCTCTGATGCCGCCGTGTTCCGGCTGTCAGC
GCAGGGGCGCCCGGTTCTTTTTGTCAAGACCGACCTGTCCGGTGCCCTGAATGAACTGCAGGACGAGGCA
GCGCGGCTATCGTGGCTGGCCACGACGGGCGTTCCTTGCGCAGCTGTGCTCGACGTTGTCACTGAAGCGG
GAAGGGACTGGCTGCTATTGGGCGAAGTGCCGGGGCAGGATCTCCTGTCATCTCACCTTGCTCCTGCCGA
GAAAGTATCCATCATGGCTGATGCAATGCGGCGGCTGCATACGCTTGATCCGGCTACCTGCCCATTCGAC
CACCAAGCGAAACATCGCATCGAGCGAGCACGTACTCGGATGGAAGCCGGTCTTGTCGATCAGGATGATC
TGGACGAAGAGCATCAGGGGCTCGCGCCAGCCGAACTGTTCGCCAGGCTCAAGGCGCGCATGCCCGACGG
CGAGGATCTCGTCGTGACCCATGGCGATGCCTGCTTGCCGAATATCATGGTGGAAAATGGCCGCTTTTCT
GGATTCATCGACTGTGGCCGGCTGGGTGTGGCGGACCGCTATCAGGACATAGCGTTGGCTACCCGTGATA
TTGCTGAAGAGCTTGGCGGCGAATGGGCTGACCGCTTCCTCGTGCTTTACGGTATCGCCGCTCCCGATTC
GCAGCGCATCGCCTTCTATCGCCTTCTTGACGAGTTCTTCTGAGCGGGACTCTGGGGTTCGAAATGACCG
ACCAAGCGACGCCCAACCTGCCATCACGAGATTTCGATTCCACCGCCGCCTTCTATGAAAGGTTGGGCTT
CGGAATCGTTTTCCGGGACGCCGGCTGGATGATCCTCCAGCGCGGGGATCTCATGCTGGAGTTCTTCGCC
CACCCCAACTTGTTTATTGCAGCTTATAATGGTTACAAATAAAGCAATAGCATCACAAATTTCACAAATA
AAGCATTTTTTTCACTGCATTCTAGTTGTGGTTTGTCCAAACTCATCAATGTATCTTATCATGTCTGTAT
ACCGTCGACCTCTAGCTAGAGCTTGGCGTAATCATGGTCATAGCTGTTTCCTGTGTGAAATTGTTATCCG
CTCACAATTCCACACAACATACGAGCCGGAAGCATAAAGTGTAAAGCCTGGGGTGCCTAATGAGTGAGCT
AACTCACATTAATTGCGTTGCGCTCACTGCCCGCTTTCCAGTCGGGAAACCTGTCGTGCCAGCTGCATTA
ATGAATCGGCCAACGCGCGGGGAGAGGCGGTTTGCGTATTGGGCGCTCTTCCGCTTCCTCGCTCACTGAC
TCGCTGCGCTCGGTCGTTCGGCTGCGGCGAGCGGTATCAGCTCACTCAAAGGCGGTAATACGGTTATCCA
CAGAATCAGGGGATAACGCAGGAAAGAACATGTGAGCAAAAGGCCAGCAAAAGGCCAGGAACCGTAAAAA
GGCCGCGTTGCTGGCGTTTTTCCATAGGCTCCGCCCCCCTGACGAGCATCACAAAAATCGACGCTCAAGT
CAGAGGTGGCGAAACCCGACAGGACTATAAAGATACCAGGCGTTTCCCCCTGGAAGCTCCCTCGTGCGCT
CTCCTGTTCCGACCCTGCCGCTTACCGGATACCTGTCCGCCTTTCTCCCTTCGGGAAGCGTGGCGCTTTC
TCATAGCTCACGCTGTAGGTATCTCAGTTCGGTGTAGGTCGTTCGCTCCAAGCTGGGCTGTGTGCACGAA
CCCCCCGTTCAGCCCGACCGCTGCGCCTTATCCGGTAACTATCGTCTTGAGTCCAACCCGGTAAGACACG
ACTTATCGCCACTGGCAGCAGCCACTGGTAACAGGATTAGCAGAGCGAGGTATGTAGGCGGTGCTACAGA
GTTCTTGAAGTGGTGGCCTAACTACGGCTACACTAGAAGAACAGTATTTGGTATCTGCGCTCTGCTGAAG
CCAGTTACCTTCGGAAAAAGAGTTGGTAGCTCTTGATCCGGCAAACAAACCACCGCTGGTAGCGGTGGTT
TTTTTGTTTGCAAGCAGCAGATTACGCGCAGAAAAAAAGGATCTCAAGAAGATCCTTTGATCTTTTCTAC
GGGGTCTGACGCTCAGTGGAACGAAAACTCACGTTAAGGGATTTTGGTCATGAGATTATCAAAAAGGATC
TTCACCTAGATCCTTTTAAATTAAAAATGAAGTTTTAAATCAATCTAAAGTATATATGAGTAAACTTGGT
CTGACAGTTACCAATGCTTAATCAGTGAGGCACCTATCTCAGCGATCTGTCTATTTCGTTCATCCATAGT
TGCCTGACTCCCCGTCGTGTAGATAACTACGATACGGGAGGGCTTACCATCTGGCCCCAGTGCTGCAATG
ATACCGCGAGACCCACGCTCACCGGCTCCAGATTTATCAGCAATAAACCAGCCAGCCGGAAGGGCCGAGC
GCAGAAGTGGTCCTGCAACTTTATCCGCCTCCATCCAGTCTATTAATTGTTGCCGGGAAGCTAGAGTAAG
TAGTTCGCCAGTTAATAGTTTGCGCAACGTTGTTGCCATTGCTACAGGCATCGTGGTGTCACGCTCGTCG
TTTGGTATGGCTTCATTCAGCTCCGGTTCCCAACGATCAAGGCGAGTTACATGATCCCCCATGTTGTGCA
AAAAAGCGGTTAGCTCCTTCGGTCCTCCGATCGTTGTCAGAAGTAAGTTGGCCGCAGTGTTATCACTCAT
GGTTATGGCAGCACTGCATAATTCTCTTACTGTCATGCCATCCGTAAGATGCTTTTCTGTGACTGGTGAG
TACTCAACCAAGTCATTCTGAGAATAGTGTATGCGGCGACCGAGTTGCTCTTGCCCGGCGTCAATACGGG
ATAATACCGCGCCACATAGCAGAACTTTAAAAGTGCTCATCATTGGAAAACGTTCTTCGGGGCGAAAACT
CTCAAGGATCTTACCGCTGTTGAGATCCAGTTCGATGTAACCCACTCGTGCACCCAACTGATCTTCAGCA
TCTTTTACTTTCACCAGCGTTTCTGGGTGAGCAAAAACAGGAAGGCAAAATGCCGCAAAAAAGGGAATAA
GGGCGACACGGAAATGTTGAATACTCATACTCTTCCTTTTTCAATATTATTGAAGCATTTATCAGGGTTA
TTGTCTCATGAGCGGATACATATTTGAATGTATTTAGAAAAATAAACAAATAGGGGTTCCGCGCACATTT
CCCCGAAAAGTGCCACCTGACG
